>Addgene plasmid #17060 | ZE11 tiggywinkle hedgehog CMV | addgene partial sequence | sequence record 22869 | CMV-F 5'-CGCAAATGGGCGGTAGGCGTG-3'
GCCTGGAGACGCCATCCACGCTGTTTTGACCTCCATAGAAGACACCGGGACCGATCCAGCCTCCGCGGCC
GGGAACGGTGCATTGGAACGCGGATTCCCCGTGCCAAGAGTGACGTAAGTACCGCCTATAGAGTCTATAG
GCCCACCCCCTTGGCTTCGTTAGAACGCGGCTACAATTAATACATAACCTTATGTATCATACACATACGA
TTTAGGTGACACTATAGAATAACATCCACTTTGCCTTTCTCTCCACAGGTGTCCACTCCCAGGTCCAACT
GCACCTCGGTTCTATCGATTGAATTCCCCGGGGATCTGATGATCCCCCGGGCTGCAGGAATTCGGCACGA
GGCGGTCGTTATTGCACCTGCTTCGGTAGTGGTCGTTGGGCAGCATCCATCCGGTTCGCGCGAGAAGACC
CTGAGAGTGACTAAACTTTAAAGACCAGAAGAGATAATTCAAACGTCATGGACGTAAGGCTGCATCTGAA
GCAATTTGCTTTACTGTGTTTTATCAGCTTGCTTCTGACGCCTTGTGGATTAGCCTGTGGTCCTGGTAGA
GGTTATGGAAAACGAAGACACCCAAAGAAATTAACCCCGTTGGCTTACAAGCAATTCATCCCCAACGTTG
CTGAGAAAACGCTTGGAGCCAGCGGCAAATACGAAGGCAAAATCACAAGGAATTCAGAGAGATTTAAAGA
GCTGATTCCGAATTATAATCCCGATATCATCTT
