[The description below was written by a language model from this plasmid's Addgene catalogue record.]
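Description:
ZE11 tiggywinkle hedgehog CMV is an expression plasmid carrying the zebrafish (Danio rerio) gene tiggywinkle hedgehog, now designated shhb and also known as twh or twhh. According to the depositor's comment, the coding sequence sits under the control of a CMV promoter, the strong constitutive cytomegalovirus immediate-early promoter widely used to drive transcription in vertebrate cells; the use of a CMV forward primer for sequencing into the 5′ end of the insert is consistent with this arrangement. The insert was placed in the vector by restriction enzyme cloning. The plasmid is propagated in standard E. coli cloning strains under ampicillin selection.

The record is otherwise sparse. The vector backbone is not named, the copy number is listed as unknown, and no feature table is provided, so the origin of replication, polyadenylation signal, any epitope tags or reporters, and any eukaryotic selection marker cannot be stated. It is also not recorded whether the insert is the full-length open reading frame or whether it includes untranslated regions.

Tiggywinkle hedgehog is a member of the Hedgehog family of secreted signalling proteins and a paralogue of zebrafish sonic hedgehog. A CMV-driven construct of this kind would generally be suited to ectopic or overexpression of the ligand, for example by transfection into cultured cells or by DNA injection into embryos to examine Hedgehog signalling in development, although the record does not state a specific intended application.
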