Addgene plasmid #17060: ZE11 tiggywinkle hedgehog CMV
Depositing lab: Randall Moon. Depositing organization: University of Washington.
Backbone
  Vector backbone: NA
Growth in bacteria
  Bacterial resistance: Ampicillin, 100 μg/mL
  Growth temperature: 37°C
  Growth strain: DH5alpha
  Copy number: Unknown
Gene/Insert
  Gene/Insert name: tiggywinkle hedgehog
  Species: D. rerio (zebrafish)
  Entrez Gene: shhb (a.k.a. twh, twhh)
  Cloning method: Restriction Enzyme
  Sequencing primers: 5′ CMV-F
Terms and licenses: Academic/Nonprofit Terms; Industry Terms: Not Available to Industry
Depositor comments: twhh under control of CMV promoter.
How to cite: ZE11 tiggywinkle hedgehog CMV was a gift from Randall Moon (Addgene plasmid # 17060 ; http://n2t.net/addgene:17060 ; RRID:Addgene_17060)
